Addgene plasmid #166024: pFGAMS-mCherry
Purpose: Expresses human PFAS-mCherry fusion in mammalian cells
Depositing lab: Stephen Benkovic. Depositing organization: Pennsylvania State University. Publication: Hypoxia drives the assembly of the multienzyme purinosome complex. Doigneaux C, Pedley AM, Mistry IN, Papayova M, Benkovic SJ, Tavassoli A. J Biol Chem. 2020 Jul 10;295(28):9551-9566. doi: 10.1074/jbc.RA119.012175. Epub 2020 May 21. PubMed 32439803.
Backbone
  Vector backbone: pCI-neo
  Backbone manufacturer: Promega
  Backbone size w/o insert (bp): 5472
  Total vector size (bp): 10214
  Vector type: Mammalian Expression
Growth in bacteria
  Bacterial resistance: Ampicillin, 100 μg/mL
  Growth temperature: 37°C
  Growth strain: DH5alpha
  Copy number: High Copy
Gene/Insert
  Gene/Insert name: PFAS-mCherry (alt name: FGAMS-mCherry)
  Species: H. sapiens (human)
  Insert size (bp): 4776
  Entrez Gene: PFAS (a.k.a. FGAMS, FGAR-AT, FGARAT, GATD8, PURL)
  Promoter: CMV
  Tag / fusion protein: mCherry (C terminal on insert)
  Cloning method: Restriction Enzyme; 5′ cloning site NheI (unknown if destroyed); 3′ cloning site NotI (unknown if destroyed)
  Sequencing primers: 5′ CGCAAATGGGCGGTAGGCGTG
Terms and licenses: Academic/Nonprofit Terms; Industry Terms: Not Available to Industry
How to cite: pFGAMS-mCherry was a gift from Stephen Benkovic (Addgene plasmid # 166024 ; http://n2t.net/addgene:166024 ; RRID:Addgene_166024)
