[The description below was written by a language model from this plasmid's Addgene catalogue record and pLannotate feature annotations shown in this document.]
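Description:
pFGAMS-mCherry is a mammalian expression plasmid of about 10.2 kb built on the Promega pCI-neo backbone. It is propagated in E. coli as a high-copy plasmid through a ColE1/pUC-type origin, with β-lactamase (AmpR) providing ampicillin selection. An f1 origin is also present, which in principle allows production of single-stranded DNA. For mammalian cells, the backbone carries a neomycin phosphotransferase cassette driven by the SV40 enhancer/early promoter and terminated by a synthetic poly(A) signal. This cassette permits G418 selection of stable transfectants.

The payload is the human PFAS coding sequence. PFAS, also called FGAMS or FGAR amidotransferase, is the phosphoribosylformylglycinamidine synthase that converts FGAR to FGAM in de novo purine biosynthesis. It is fused at its C terminus to the monomeric red fluorescent protein mCherry through a short linker derived from residual multiple cloning site sequence. The insert was placed between NheI and NotI sites. Expression is driven by the CMV immediate-early enhancer and promoter, followed by the chimeric β-globin/immunoglobulin intron typical of pCI vectors, which generally improves transcript processing and expression. Transcripts end at an SV40 polyadenylation signal. A T7 promoter upstream of the insert and a T3 promoter fragment downstream are backbone elements usable for in vitro transcription or sequencing.

The construct is intended for expressing a fluorescently tagged PFAS in mammalian cells so that its localization can be followed by microscopy. The associated publication concerns hypoxia-driven assembly of the purinosome, the multienzyme complex of purine biosynthesis, which suggests its use as a fluorescent marker of that complex.
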