Features (pLannotate 1.2.2; 21 found; start..end, strand, type, name):
      3..380     +  enhancer       CMV enhancer: human cytomegalovirus immediate early enhancer
    381..592     +  promoter       CMV promoter: human cytomegalovirus (CMV) immediate early promoter
    753..885     +  intron         chimeric intron: chimera between introns from human β-globin and immunoglobulin heavy chain genes
    930..948     +  promoter       T7 promoter: promoter for bacteriophage T7 RNA polymerase
    960..4973    +  CDS            PFAS: PUR4_HUMAN - Also known as KIAA0361. Experimental evidence at protein level: Swiss-Prot protein existence level 1. Phosphoribosylformylglycinamidine synthase involved in the purines biosynthetic pathway. Catalyzes the ATP-dependent conversion of formylglycinamide ribonucleotide (FGAR) and glutamine to yield formylglycinamidine ribonucleotide (FGAM) and glutamate (By similarity). From Homo sapiens (Human).
   4974..5011    +  misc_feature   MCS (fragment): multiple cloning site
   5025..5735    +  CDS            mCherry: monomeric derivative of DsRed fluorescent protein (Shaner et al., 2004) mammalian codon-optimized
   5746..5763    -  promoter       T3 promoter (fragment): promoter for bacteriophage T3 RNA polymerase
   5781..5902    -  polyA_signal   SV40 poly(A) signal: SV40 polyadenylation signal
   5925..5993    -  CDS            large T antigen (fragment): large T antigen from SV40 (simian virus 40)
   6017..6084    +  CDS            lacZα (fragment): LacZα fragment of β-galactosidase; lacZ fragment
   6088..6516    +  rep_origin     f1 ori (sequence partly withheld): f1 bacteriophage origin of replication; arrow indicates direction of (+) strand synthesis
   6544..6595    -  misc_feature   bom (fragment): basis of mobility region from pBR322
   6660..7017    +  promoter       SV40 promoter: SV40 enhancer and early promoter
   7068..7859    +  CDS            neo: KKA2_KLEPN - Also known as kan, nptII. Experimental evidence at protein level: Swiss-Prot protein existence level 1. Resistance to kanamycin, neomycin, paromomycin, ribostamycin, butirosin and gentamicin B. From Klebsiella pneumoniae.
   7926..7974    +  polyA_signal   poly(A) signal: synthetic polyadenylation signal
   7994..8048    -  misc_feature   bom (fragment): basis of mobility region from pBR322
   8150..8185    -  CDS            rop (fragment): Rop protein, which maintains plasmids at low copy number; rop
   8280..8384    +  promoter       AmpR promoter: bla
   8385..9245    +  CDS            AmpR: β-lactamase; bla; confers resistance to ampicillin, carbenicillin, and related antibiotics
   9416..10004   +  rep_origin     ori: high-copy-number ColE1/pMB1/pBR322/pUC origin of replication
>Addgene plasmid #166024 | pFGAMS-mCherry | addgene full sequence | sequence record 324871 | Addgene NGS Result
GGCATTGATTATTGACTAGTTATTAATAGTAATCAATTACGGGGTCATTAGTTCATAGCCCATATATGGA
GTTCCGCGTTACATAACTTACGGTAAATGGCCCGCCTGGCTGACCGCCCAACGACCCCCGCCCATTGACG
TCAATAATGACGTATGTTCCCATAGTAACGCCAATAGGGACTTTCCATTGACGTCAATGGGTGGAGTATT
TACGGTAAACTGCCCACTTGGCAGTACATCAAGTGTATCATATGCCAAGTCCGCCCCCTATTGACGTCAA
TGACGGTAAATGGCCCGCCTGGCATTATGCCCAGTACATGACCTTACGGGACTTTCCTACTTGGCAGTAC
ATCTACGTATTAGTCATCGCTATTACCATGGTGATGCGGTTTTGGCAGTACACCAATGGGCGTGGATAGC
GGTTTGACTCACGGGGATTTCCAAGTCTCCACCCCATTGACGTCAATGGGAGTTTGTTTTGGCACCAAAA
TCAACGGGACTTTCCAAAATGTCGTAACAACTGCGATCGCCCGCCCCGTTGACGCAAATGGGCGGTAGGC
GTGTACGGTGGGAGGTCTATATAAGCAGAGCTCGTTTAGTGAACCGTCAGATCACTAGAAGCTTTATTGC
GGTAGTTTATCACAGTTAAATTGCTAACGCAGTCAGTGCTTCTGACACAACAGTCTCGAACTTAAGCTGC
AGTGACTCTCTTAAGGTAGCCTTGCAGAAGTTGGTCGTGAGGCACTGGGCAGGTAAGTATCAAGGTTACA
AGACAGGTTTAAGGAGACCAATAGAAACTGGGCTTGTCGAGACAGAGAAGACTCTTGCGTTTCTGATAGG
CACCTATTGGTCTTACTGACATCCACTTTGCCTTTCTCTCCACAGGTGTCCACTCCCAGTTCAATTACAG
CTCTTAAGGCTAGAGTACTTAATACGACTCACTATAGGCTAGCCTCGAGATGTCCCCAGTCCTTCACTTC
TATGTTCGTCCCTCTGGCCATGAGGGGGCAGCCCCTGGACACACTCGGAGGAAACTGCAAGGGAAACTGC
CAGAGCTGCAGGGCGTCGAGACTGAACTGTGCTACAACGTGAACTGGACAGCTGAGGCCCTCCCCAGTGC
TGAGGAGACAAAGAAGCTGATGTGGCTGTTTGGTTGCCCCTTACTGCTGGATGATGTTGCTCGGGAGTCC
TGGCTCCTTCCTGGCTCCAATGACCTGCTGCTGGAGGTCGGGCCCAGGCTGAACTTCTCCACCCCAACAT
CCACCAACATCGTGTCAGTGTGCCGCGCCACTGGGCTGGGGCCTGTGGATCGTGTGGAGACCACCCGGCG
CTACCGGCTCTCGTTTGCCCACCCCCCGTCAGCTGAGGTGGAAGCCATTGCTCTGGCTACCCTGCACGAC
CGGATGACAGAGCAGCACTTCCCCCATCCCATCCAGAGTTTCTCCCCTGAGAGCATGCCGGAACCCCTCA
ATGGCCCTATCAATATACTGGGTGAGGGCCGGCTTGCGCTGGAGAAGGCCAACCAGGAGCTTGGTCTGGC
TTTAGACTCTTGGGACCTAGACTTCTACACCAAGCGCTTCCAGGAGCTACAGCGGAACCCGAGCACTGTG
GAGGCCTTTGACTTGGCGCAGTCCAATAGCGAGCACAGCCGACACTGGTTCTTCAAGGGCCAGCTCCACG
TGGATGGGCAGAAGCTGGTGCACTCACTGTTTGAGTCCATCATGAGCACCCAGGAATCCTCGAACCCCAA
CAACGTCCTCAAATTCTGTGATAACAGCAGTGCAATCCAGGGAAAGGAAGTCCGATTCCTACGGCCTGAG
GACCCCACACGGCCAAGCCGCTTCCAGCAACAGCAAGGGCTGAGACATGTTGTCTTCACAGCAGAGACTC
ACAACTTTCCCACAGGAGTATGCCCCTTTAGTGGTGCAACCACTGGCACAGGGGGCCGGATTCGAGATGT
CCAGTGCACAGGCCGCGGGGCCCACGTGGTGGCTGGCACTGCCGGCTATTGCTTTGGAAATCTGCATATT
CCAGGTTACAATCTGCCCTGGGAGGATCCAAGCTTCCAGTATCCTGGGAATTTTGCCCGGCCCCTGGAGG
TTGCCATTGAAGCCAGTAATGGAGCTTCTGACTATGGCAACAAGTTTGGGGAACCAGTGCTGGCTGGCTT
CGCCCGCTCCTTGGGCCTCCAGCTCCCAGACGGCCAGCGGCGTGAGTGGATCAAGCCCATCATGTTTAGT
GGGGGCATTGGGTCCATGGAAGCTGACCACATAAGCAAGGAGGCCCCAGAGCCAGGCATGGAAGTTGTAA
AGGTTGGAGGTCCCGTCTACAGGATTGGAGTTGGAGGTGGAGCTGCTTCATCTGTGCAGGTGCAGGGAGA
TAACACCAGTGACCTGGACTTTGGGGCTGTGCAGCGAGGAGACCCGGAGATGGAACAGAAGATGAACCGT
GTGATCAGGGCTTGTGTGGAGGCCCCCAAGGGAAACCCCATCTGCAGCCTTCATGATCAGGGCGCTGGTG
GCAATGGCAATGTCCTAAAAGAGCTGAGTGACCCAGCTGGAGCCATCATTTACACCAGCCGCTTCCAGCT
TGGGGACCCAACCCTGAATGCCCTGGAAATCTGGGGGGCTGAGTACCAGGAATCAAATGCTCTTCTGCTG
AGGTCCCCCAACCGGGACTTCCTGACTCATGTCAGTGCCCGTGAACGTTGCCCGGCTTGCTTCGTGGGCA
CCATCACTGGAGACCGGAGAATAGTGCTGGTGGACGATCGGGAGTGTCCTGTCAGAAGAAATGGCCAGGG
GGATGCCCCCCCGACACCCCTGCCAACCCCTGTGGACCTGGAGCTCGAATGGGTGCTGGGCAAGATGCCT
CGGAAGGAGTTCTTCCTGCAGAGGAAGCCCCCCATGCTGCAGCCTCTGGCCTTGCCCCCAGGGCTGAGCG
TGCACCAGGCTCTGGAGAGGGTTCTGAGGCTGCCCGCCGTGGCCAGCAAGCGCTACCTCACCAATAAGGT
GGACCGCTCCGTGGGAGGCCTGGTGGCCCAGCAGCAGTGCGTGGGGCCCCTGCAAACTCCTCTGGCAGAT
GTAGCGGTTGTGGCACTGAGCCATGAGGAGCTCATAGGGGCTGCCACAGCCTTGGGAGAACAGCCAGTCA
AGAGCCTGCTGGACCCAAAAGTCGCCGCCCGGCTGGCCGTGGCCGAAGCCCTCACCAACCTGGTGTTTGC
TCTGGTCACTGACCTCCGGGATGTGAAGTGTAGCGGGAACTGGATGTGGGCAGCCAAGCTCCCAGGGGAG
GGCGCAGCTTTGGCGGATGCCTGTGAGGCTATGGTGGCAGTGATGGCAGCCCTGGGTGTGGCAGTGGATG
GTGGCAAGGACTCCCTCAGCATGGCTGCTCGGGTTGGCACTGAGACCGTGCGGGCTCCTGGGTCACTGGT
CATCTCAGCCTATGCCGTCTGCCCAGACATCACAGCCACTGTGACCCCAGACCTCAAGCATCCTGAAGGG
AGAGGCCATCTGCTCTATGTGGCTCTGAGCCCTGGGCAGCACCGGCTCGGGGGCACAGCTCTGGCCCAGT
GCTTCTCCCAGCTTGGGGAACACCCTCCAGACCTGGACCTTCCTGAGAACTTGGTGCGGGCCTTCAGCAT
CACTCAGGGGCTGCTGAAAGACCGCCTCCTCTGCTCAGGCCACGATGTCAGTGACGGAGGCCTCGTCACA
TGCCTGCTGGAGATGGCCTTTGCTGGAAATTGCGGGCTACAGGTGGATGTGCCTGTCCCCAGGGTTGATG
TCCTGTCTGTGCTGTTCGCTGAGGAGCCAGGCCTCGTGCTGGAGGTGCAGGAGCCAGACCTGGCCCAGGT
GCTGAAGCGTTACCGGGATGCTGGCCTCCATTGCCTGGAGCTGGGCCACACAGGCGAGGCCGGGCCCCAC
GCCATGGTCCGGGTGTCAGTGAACGGGGCTGTGGTTCTGGAGGAGCCTGTTGGGGAGCTGCGAGCCCTCT
GGGAGGAGACGAGTTTCCAGCTGGACCGGCTACAGGCAGAGCCTCGCTGTGTGGCAGAGGAGGAACGGGG
CCTGAGGGAGCGGATGGGGCCCAGCTATTGCCTGCCCCCCACCTTTCCCAAAGCCTCCGTGCCCCGTGAG
CCTGGTGGTCCCAGCCCCCGAGTCGCCATCTTGCGAGAGGAGGGCAGTAATGGAGACCGGGAGATGGCCG
ATGCCTTCCACTTAGCTGGGTTTGAGGTATGGGACGTGACCATGCAGGACCTCTGCTCTGGGGCAATTGG
GCTGGACACTTTCCGTGGCGTGGCCTTCGTGGGCGGCTTCAGCTATGCAGATGTCCTGGGCTCTGCCAAA
GGGTGGGCAGCTGCTGTGACCTTTCATCCCAGGGCTGGGGCTGAGCTGAGGCGCTTCCGGAAGCGGCCAG
ATACCTTCAGCCTGGGCGTGTGTAATGGCTGTCAACTGCTGGCTCTGCTCGGCTGGGTGGGAGGCGACCC
CAATGAGGATGCTGCAGAGATGGGCCCTGACTCCCAGCCAGCCCGGCCAGGCCTTCTGCTACGCCACAAC
CTGTCTGGGCGCTACGAGTCTCGCTGGGCCAGCGTGCGTGTGGGGCCTGGGCCAGCCCTGATGCTGCGAG
GGATGGAGGGCGCCGTGCTGCCCGTGTGGAGTGCGCACGGGGAAGGTTACGTAGCATTTTCTTCTCCGGA
ACTCCAAGCTCAGATTGAGGCCAGGGGCTTGGCTCCACTGCACTGGGCTGATGATGACGGGAACCCCACA
GAGCAGTACCCTCTGAATCCCAATGGGTCCCCAGGGGGCGTGGCTGGCATCTGCTCCTGTGATGGCCGCC
ACCTGGCTGTCATGCCTCACCCTGAGCGGGCCGTTAGGCCTTGGCAGTGGGCATGGCGACCCCCTCCATT
TGATACTCTGACCACCTCCCCCTGGCTCCAGCTCTTTATCAATGCCCGAAACTGGACCCTGGAAGGGAGC
TGCCGAATTCTGCAGTCGACGGTACCGCGGGCCCGGGATCCACCGGTCGCCACCATGGTGAGCAAGGGCG
AGGAGGATAACATGGCCATCATCAAGGAGTTCATGCGCTTCAAGGTGCACATGGAGGGCTCCGTGAACGG
CCACGAGTTCGAGATCGAGGGCGAGGGCGAGGGCCGCCCCTACGAGGGCACCCAGACCGCCAAGCTGAAG
GTGACCAAGGGTGGCCCCCTGCCCTTCGCCTGGGACATCCTGTCCCCTCAGTTCATGTACGGCTCCAAGG
CCTACGTGAAGCACCCCGCCGACATCCCCGACTACTTGAAGCTGTCCTTCCCCGAGGGCTTCAAGTGGGA
GCGCGTGATGAACTTCGAGGACGGCGGCGTGGTGACCGTGACCCAGGACTCCTCCCTGCAGGACGGCGAG
TTCATCTACAAGGTGAAGCTGCGCGGCACCAACTTCCCCTCCGACGGCCCCGTAATGCAGAAGAAGACCA
TGGGCTGGGAGGCCTCCTCCGAGCGGATGTACCCCGAGGACGGCGCCCTGAAGGGCGAGATCAAGCAGAG
GCTGAAGCTGAAGGACGGCGGCCACTACGACGCTGAGGTCAAGACCACCTACAAGGCCAAGAAGCCCGTG
CAGCTGCCCGGCGCCTACAACGTCAACATCAAGTTGGACATCACCTCCCACAACGAGGACTACACCATCG
TGGAACAGTACGAACGCGCCGAGGGCCGCCACTCCACCGGCGGCATGGACGAGCTGTACAAGTAGCGGCC
GCTTCCCTTTAGTGAGGGTTAATGCTTCGAGCAGACATGATAAGATACATTGATGAGTTTGGACAAACCA
CAACTAGAATGCAGTGAAAAAAATGCTTTATTTGTGAAATTTGTGATGCTATTGCTTTATTTGTAACCAT
TATAAGCTGCAATAAACAAGTTAACAACAACAATTGCATTCATTTTATGTTTCAGGTTCAGGGGGAGATG
TGGGAGGTTTTTTAAAGCAAGTAAAACCTCTACAAATGTGGTAAAATCCGATAAGGATCGATCCGGGCTG
GCGTAATAGCGAAGAGGCCCGCACCGATCGCCCTTCCCAACAGTTGCGCAGCCTGAATGGCGAATGG
[124 nt withheld, positions 6088-6211]
C
[91 nt withheld, positions 6213-6303]
A
[49 nt withheld, positions 6305-6353]
CCTTTGACGTTGGAGTCCACGTTCTTT
[37 nt withheld, positions 6381-6417]
ACCCTATCTCGGTCTATTCTTTTGATTTATAAGGGATTTTGCCGATTTCGGCCTATTGGTTAAAAAATGA
GCTGATTTAACAAAAATTTAACGCGAATTTTAACAAAATATTAACGCTTACAATTTCCTGATGCGGTATT
TTCTCCTTACGCATCTGTGCGGTATTTCACACCGCATACGCGGATCTGCGCAGCACCATGGCCTGAAATA
ACCTCTGAAAGAGGAACTTGGTTAGGTACCTTCTGAGGCGGAAAGAACCAGCTGTGGAATGTGTGTCAGT
TAGGGTGTGGAAAGTCCCCAGGCTCCCCAGCAGGCAGAAGTATGCAAAGCATGCATCTCAATTAGTCAGC
AACCAGGTGTGGAAAGTCCCCAGGCTCCCCAGCAGGCAGAAGTATGCAAAGCATGCATCTCAATTAGTCA
GCAACCATAGTCCCGCCCCTAACTCCGCCCATCCCGCCCCTAACTCCGCCCAGTTCCGCCCATTCTCCGC
CCCATGGCTGACTAATTTTTTTTATTTATGCAGAGGCCGAGGCCGCCTCGGCCTCTGAGCTATTCCAGAA
GTAGTGAGGAGGCTTTTTTGGAGGCCTAGGCTTTTGCAAAAAGCTTGATTCTTCTGACACAACAGTCTCG
AACTTAAGGCTAGAGCCACCATGATTGAACAAGATGGATTGCACGCAGGTTCTCCGGCCGCTTGGGTGGA
GAGGCTATTCGGCTATGACTGGGCACAACAGACAATCGGCTGCTCTGATGCCGCCGTGTTCCGGCTGTCA
GCGCAGGGGCGCCCGGTTCTTTTTGTCAAGACCGACCTGTCCGGTGCCCTGAATGAACTGCAGGACGAGG
CAGCGCGGCTATCGTGGCTGGCCACGACGGGCGTTCCTTGCGCAGCTGTGCTCGACGTTGTCACTGAAGC
GGGAAGGGACTGGCTGCTATTGGGCGAAGTGCCGGGGCAGGATCTCCTGTCATCTCACCTTGCTCCTGCC
GAGAAAGTATCCATCATGGCTGATGCAATGCGGCGGCTGCATACGCTTGATCCGGCTACCTGCCCATTCG
ACCACCAAGCGAAACATCGCATCGAGCGAGCACGTACTCGGATGGAAGCCGGTCTTGTCGATCAGGATGA
TCTGGACGAAGAGCATCAGGGGCTCGCGCCAGCCGAACTGTTCGCCAGGCTCAAGGCGCGCATGCCCGAC
GGCGAGGATCTCGTCGTGACCCATGGCGATGCCTGCTTGCCGAATATCATGGTGGAAAATGGCCGCTTTT
CTGGATTCATCGACTGTGGCCGGCTGGGTGTGGCGGACCGCTATCAGGACATAGCGTTGGCTACCCGTGA
TATTGCTGAAGAGCTTGGCGGCGAATGGGCTGACCGCTTCCTCGTGCTTTACGGTATCGCCGCTCCCGAT
TCGCAGCGCATCGCCTTCTATCGCCTTCTTGACGAGTTCTTCTGAGCGGGACTCTGGGGTTCGAAATGAC
CGACCAAGCGACGCCCAACCTGCCATCACGATGGCCGCAATAAAATATCTTTATTTTCATTACATCTGTG
TGTTGGTTTTTTGTGTGAATCGATAGCGATAAGGATCCGCGTATGGTGCACTCTCAGTACAATCTGCTCT
GATGCCGCATAGTTAAGCCAGCCCCGACACCCGCCAACACCCGCTGACGCGCCCTGACGGGCTTGTCTGC
TCCCGGCATCCGCTTACAGACAAGCTGTGACCGTCTCCGGGAGCTGCATGTGTCAGAGGTTTTCACCGTC
ATCACCGAAACGCGCGAGACGAAAGGGCCTCGTGATACGCCTATTTTTATAGGTTAATGTCATGATAATA
ATGGTTTCTTAGACGTCAGGTGGCACTTTTCGGGGAAATGTGCGCGGAACCCCTATTTGTTTATTTTTCT
AAATACATTCAAATATGTATCCGCTCATGAGACAATAACCCTGATAAATGCTTCAATAATATTGAAAAAG
GAAGAGTATGAGTATTCAACATTTCCGTGTCGCCCTTATTCCCTTTTTTGCGGCATTTTGCCTTCCTGTT
TTTGCTCACCCAGAAACGCTGGTGAAAGTAAAAGATGCTGAAGATCAGTTGGGTGCACGAGTGGGTTACA
TCGAACTGGATCTCAACAGCGGTAAGATCCTTGAGAGTTTTCGCCCCGAAGAACGTTTTCCAATGATGAG
CACTTTTAAAGTTCTGCTATGTGGCGCGGTATTATCCCGTATTGACGCCGGGCAAGAGCAACTCGGTCGC
CGCATACACTATTCTCAGAATGACTTGGTTGAGTACTCACCAGTCACAGAAAAGCATCTTACGGATGGCA
TGACAGTAAGAGAATTATGCAGTGCTGCCATAACCATGAGTGATAACACTGCGGCCAACTTACTTCTGAC
AACGATCGGAGGACCGAAGGAGCTAACCGCTTTTTTGCACAACATGGGGGATCATGTAACTCGCCTTGAT
CGTTGGGAACCGGAGCTGAATGAAGCCATACCAAACGACGAGCGTGACACCACGATGCCTGTAGCAATGG
CAACAACGTTGCGCAAACTATTAACTGGCGAACTACTTACTCTAGCTTCCCGGCAACAATTAATAGACTG
GATGGAGGCGGATAAAGTTGCAGGACCACTTCTGCGCTCGGCCCTTCCGGCTGGCTGGTTTATTGCTGAT
AAATCTGGAGCCGGTGAGCGTGGGTCTCGCGGTATCATTGCAGCACTGGGGCCAGATGGTAAGCCCTCCC
GTATCGTAGTTATCTACACGACGGGGAGTCAGGCAACTATGGATGAACGAAATAGACAGATCGCTGAGAT
AGGTGCCTCACTGATTAAGCATTGGTAACTGTCAGACCAAGTTTACTCATATATACTTTAGATTGATTTA
AAACTTCATTTTTAATTTAAAAGGATCTAGGTGAAGATCCTTTTTGATAATCTCATGACCAAAATCCCTT
AACGTGAGTTTTCGTTCCACTGAGCGTCAGACCCCGTAGAAAAGATCAAAGGATCTTCTTGAGATCCTTT
TTTTCTGTGCGTAATCTGCTGCTTGCAAACAAAAAAACCACCGCTACCAGCGGTGGTTTGTTTGCCGGAT
CAAGAGCTACCAACTCTTTTTCCGAAGGTAACTGGCTTCAGCAGAGCGCAGATACCAAATACTGTTCTTC
TAGTGTAGCCGTAGTTAGGCCACCACTTCAAGAACTCTGTAGCACCGCCTACATACCTCGCTCTGCTAAT
CCTGTTACCAGTGGCTGCTGCCAGTGGCGATAAGTCGTGTCTTACCGGGTTGGACTCAAGACGATAGTTA
CCGGATAAGGCGCAGCGGTCGGGCTGAACGGGGGGTTCGTGCACACAGCCCAGCTTGGAGCGAACGACCT
ACACCGAACTGAGATACCTACAGCGTGAGCTATGAGAAAGCGCCACGCTTCCCGAAGGGAGAAAGGCGGA
CAGGTATCCGGTAAGCGGCAGGGTCGGAACAGGAGAGCGCACGAGGGAGCTTCCAGGGGGAAACGCCTGG
TATCTTTATAGTCCTGTCGGGTTTCGCCACCTCTGACTTGAGCGTCGATTTTTGTGATGCTCGTCAGGGG
GGCGGAGCCTATGGAAAAACGCCAGCAACGCGGCCTTTTTACGGTTCCTGGCCTTTTGCTGGCCTTTTGC
TCACATGGCTCGACAGATCTTCAATATTGGCCATTAGCCATATTATTCATTGGTTATATAGCATAAATCA
ATATTGGCTATTGGCCATTGCATACGTTGTATCTATATCATAATATGTACATTTATATTGGCTCATGTCC
AATATGACCGCCATGTT
